>Addgene plasmid #13560 | pRSET FLIPglu-3.2mDelta13 | depositor full sequence | sequence record 7685 | Author sequence
ATCTCGATCCCGCGAAATTAATACGACTCACTATAGGGAGACCACAACGGTTTCCCTCTAGATAATTTTG
TTTAACTTTAAGAAGGAGATATACATATGCGGGGTTCTCATCATCATCATCATCATGGTATGGCTAGCAT
GACTGGTGGACAGCAAATGGGTCGGGATCTGTACGACGATGACGATAAGGATCCGGGCCGCATGGTGAGC
AAGGGCGAGGAGCTGTTCACCGGGGTGGTGCCCATCCTGGTCGAGCTGGACGGCGACGTAAACGGCCACA
AGTTCAGCGTGTCCGGCGAGGGCGAGGGCGATGCCACCTACGGCAAGCTGACCCTGAAGTTCATCTGCAC
CACCGGCAAGCTGCCCGTGCCCTGGCCCACCCTCGTGACCACCCTGACCTGGGGCGTGCAGTGCTTCAGC
CGCTACCCCGACCACATGAAGCAGCACGACTTCTTCAAGTCCGCCATGCCCGAAGGCTACGTCCAGGAGC
GCACCATCTTCTTCAAGGACGACGGCAACTACAAGACCCGCGCCGAGGTGAAGTTCGAGGGCGACACCCT
GGTGAACCGCATCGAGCTGAAGGGCATCGACTTCAAGGAGGACGGCAACATCCTGGGGCACAAGCTGGAG
TACAACTACATCAGCCACAACGTCTATATCACCGCCGACAAGCAGAAGAACGGCATCAAGGCCAACTTCA
AGATCCGCCACAACATCGAGGACGGCAGCGTGCAGCTCGCCGACCACTACCAGCAGAACACCCCCATCGG
CGACGGCCCCGTGCTGCTGCCCGACAACCACTACCTGAGCACCCAGTCCGCCCTGAGCAAAGACCCCAAC
GAGAAGCGCGATCACATGGTCCTGCTGGAGTTCGTGACCGCCGCCGGGATCGCTGATACTCGCATTGGTG
TAACAATCTATAAGTACGACGATAACGCGATGTCTGTAGTGCGCAAGGCTATTGAGCAAGATGCGAAAGC
CGCGCCAGATGTTCAGCTGCTGATGAATGATTCTCAGAATGACCAGTCCAAGCAGAACGATCAGATCGAC
GTATTGCTGGCGAAAGGGGTGAAGGCACTGGCAATCAACCTGGTTGACCCGGCAGCTGCGGGTACGGTGA
TTGAGAAAGCGCGTGGGCAAAACGTGCCGGTGGTTTTCTTCAACAAAGAACCGTCTCGTAAGGCGCTGGA
TAGCTACGACAAAGCCTACTACGTTGGCACTGACGCCAAAGAGTCCGGCATTATTCAAGGCGATTTGATT
GCTAAACACTGGGCGGCGAATCAGGGTTGGGATCTGAACAAAGACGGTCAGATTCAGTTCGTACTGCTGA
AAGGTGAACCGGGCCATCCGGATGCAGAAGCACGTACCACTTACGTGATTAAAGAATTGAACGATAAAGG
CATCAAAACTGAACAGTTACAGTTAGATACCGCAATGTGGGACACCGCTCAGGCGAAAGATAAGATGGAC
GCCTGGCTGTCTGGCCCGAACGCCAACAAAATCGAAGTGGTTATCGCCAACAACGATGCGATGGCAATGG
GCGCGGTTGAAGCGCTGAAAGCACACAACAAGTCCAGCATTCCGGTGTTTGGCGTCGATGCGCTGCCAGA
AGCGCTGGCGCTGGTGAAATCCGGTGCACTGGCGGGCACCGTACTGAACGATGCTAACAACCAGGCGAAA
GCGACCTTTGATCTGGCGAAAAACCTGGCCGATGGTAAAGGTGCGGCTGATGGCACCAACTGGAAAATCG
ACAACAAAGTGGTCCGCGTACCTTATGTTGGCGTAGATAAAGACAACCTGGCTCTCGAGCTGTTCACCGG
GGTGGTGCCCATCCTGGTCGAGCTGGACGGCGACGTAAACGGCCACAAGTTCAGCGTGTCCGGCGAGGGC
GAGGGCGATGCCACCTACGGCAAGCTGACCCTGAAGTTCATCTGCACCACCGGCAAGCTGCCCGTGCCCT
GGCCCACCCTCGTGACCACCTTCGGCTACGGCCTGCAGTGCTTCGCCCGCTACCCCGACCACATGAAGCA
GCACGACTTCTTCAAGTCCGCCATGCCCGAAGGCTACGTCCAGGAGCGCACCATCTTCTTCAAGGACGAC
GGCAACTACAAGACCCGCGCCGAGGTGAAGTTCGAGGGCGACACCCTGGTGAACCGCATCGAGCTGAAGG
GCATCGACTTCAAGGAGGACGGCAACATCCTGGGGCACAAGCTGGAGTACAACTACAACAGCCACAACGT
CTATATCATGGCCGACAAGCAGAAGAACGGCATCAAGGTGAACTTCAAGATCCGCCACAACATCGAGGAC
GGCAGCGTGCAGCTCGCCGACCACTACCAGCAGAACACCCCCATCGGCGACGGCCCCGTGCTGCTGCCCG
ACAACCACTACCTGAGCTACCAGTCCGCCCTGAGCAAAGACCCCAACGAGAAGCGCGATCACATGGTCCT
GCTGGAGTTCGTGACCGCCGCCGGGATCACTCTCGGCATGGACGAGCTGTACAAGTAAAAGCTTGATCCG
GCTGCTAACAAAGCCCGAAAGGAAGCTGAGTTGGCTGCTGCCACCGCTGAGCAATAACTAGCATAACCCC
TTGGGGCCTCTAAACGGGTCTTGAGGGGTTTTTTGCTGAAAGGAGGAACTATATCCGGATCTGGCGTAAT
AGCGAAGAGGCCCGCACCGATCGCCCTTCCCAACAGTTGCGCAGCCTGAATGGCGAATGGG
[124 nt withheld, positions 2722-2845]
C
[56 nt withheld, positions 2847-2902]
AGCTTTACGGCACCTCGACCG
[64 nt withheld, positions 2924-2987]
CCTTTGACGTTGGAGTCCACGTTCTTT
[37 nt withheld, positions 3015-3051]
ACCCTATCGCGGTCTATTCTTTTGATTTATAAGGGATTTTGCCGATTTCGGCCTATTGGTTAAAAAATGA
GCTGATTTAACAAATATTTAACGCGAATTTTAACAAAATATTAACGTTTACAATTTCGCCTGATGCGGTA
TTTTCTCCTTACGCATCTGTGCGGTATTTCACACCGCATACAGGTGGCACTTTTCGGGGAAATGTGCGCG
GAACCCCTATTTGTTTATTTTTCTAAATACATTCAAATATGTATCCGCTCATGAGACAATAACCCTGATA
AATGCTTCAATAATATTGAAAAAGGAAGAGTATGAGTATTCAACATTTCCGTGTCGCCCTTATTCCCTTT
TTTGCGGCATTTTGCCTTCCTGTTTTTGCTCACCCAGAAACGCTGGTGAAAGTAAAAGATGCTGAAGATC
AGTTGGGTGCACGAGTGGGTTACATCGAACTGGATCTCAACAGCGGTAAGATCCTTGAGAGTTTTCGCCC
CGAAGAACGTTTTCCAATGATGAGCACTTTTAAAGTTCTGCTATGTGATACACTATTATCCCGTATTGAC
GCCGGGCAAGAGCAACTCGGTCGCCGCATACACTATTCTCAGAATGACTTGGTTGAGTACTCACCAGTCA
CAGAAAAGCATCTTACGGATGGCATGACAGTAAGAGAATTATGCAGTGCTGCCATAACCATGAGTGATAA
CACTGCGGCCAACTTACTTCTGACAACGATCGGAGGACCGAAGGAGCTAACCGCTTTTTTGCACAACATG
GGGGATCATGTAACTCGCCTTGATCGTTGGGAACCGGAGCTGAATGAAGCCATACCAAACGACGAGAGTG
ACACCACGATGCCTGTAGCAATGCCAACAACGTTGCGCAAACTATTAACTGGCGAACTACTTACTCTAGC
TTCCCGGCAACAATTAATAGACTGAATGGAGGCGGATAAAGTTGCAGGACCACTTCTGCGCTCGGCCCTT
CCGGCTGGCTGGTTTATTGCTGATAAATCTGGAGCCGGTGAGCGTGGGTCTCGCGGTATCATTGCAGCAC
TGGGGCCAGATGGTAAGCGCTCCCGTATCGTAGTTATCTACACGACGGGGAGTCAGGCAACTATGGATGA
ACGAAATAGACAGATCGCTGAGATAGGTGCCTCACTGATTAAGCATTGGTAACTGTCAGACCAAGTTTAC
TCATATATACTTTAGATTGATTTAAAACTTCATTTTTAATTTAAAAGGATCTAGGTGAAGATCCTTTTTG
ATAATCTCATGACCAAAATCCCTTAACGTGAGTTTTCGTTCCACTGAGCGTCAGACCCCGTAGAAAAGAT
CAAAGGATCTTCTTGAGATCCTTTTTTTCTGCGCGTAATCTGCTGCTTGCAAACAAAAAAACCACCGCTA
CCAGCGGTGGTTTGTTTGCCGGATCAAGAGCTACCAACTCTTTTTCCGAAGGTAACTGGCTTCAGCAGAG
CGCAGATACCAAATACTGTCCTTCTAGTGTAGCCGTAGTTAGGCCACCACTTCAAGAACTCTGTAGCACC
GCCTACATACCTCGCTCTGCTAATCCTGTTACCAGTGGCTGCTGCCAGTGGCGATAAGTCGTGTCTTACC
GGGTTGGACTCAAGACGATAGTTACCGGATAAGGCGCAGCGGTCGGGCTGAACGGGGGGTTCGTGCACAC
AGCCCAGCTTGGAGCGAACGACCTACACCGAACTGAGATACCTACAGCGTGAGCTATGAGAAAGCGCCAC
GCTTCCCGAAGGGAGAAAGGCGGACAGGTATCCGGTAAGCGGCAGGGTCGGAACAGGAGAGCGCACGAGG
GAGCTTCCAGGGGGAAACGCCTGGTATCTTTATAGTCCTGTCGGGTTTCGCCACCTCTGACTTGAGCGTC
GATTTTTGTGATGCTCGTCAGGGGGGCGGAGCCTATGGAAAAACGCCAGCAACGCGGCCTTTTTACGGTT
CCTGGGCTTTTGCTGGCCTTTTGCTCACATGTTCTTTCCTGCGTTATCCCCTGATTCTGTGGATAACCGT
ATTACCGCCTTTGAGTGAGCTGATACCGCTCGCCGCAGCCGAACGACCGAGCGCAGCGAGTCAGTGAGCG
AGGAAGCGGAAGAGCGCCCAATACGCAAACCGCCTCTCCCCGCGCGTTGGCCGATTCATTAATGCAG
Features (pLannotate 1.2.2; 17 found; start..end, strand, type, name):
     19..37      +  promoter       T7 promoter: promoter for bacteriophage T7 RNA polymerase
     67..89      +  RBS            RBS: efficient ribosome binding site from bacteriophage T7 gene 10 (Olins and Rangwala, 1989)
    109..129     +  CDS            capTEV™ (fragment): composite tag for in vivo biotinylation, TEV protease cleavage, and 6xHis tagging
    130..162     +  CDS            T7 tag (gene 10 leader): leader peptide from bacteriophage T7 gene 10 promotes efficient translation in E. coli
    166..189     +  CDS            Xpress™ tag: Xpress™ epitope tag, including an enterokinase recognition and cleavage site
    208..888     +  CDS            Enhanced Cyan-Emitting GFP: Enhanced Cyan-Emitting GFP is a basic (constitutively fluorescent) cyan fluorescent protein published in 2002, derived from Aequorea victoria.
    856..1803    +  CDS            mglB: DGAL_ECOLI - Experimental evidence at protein level: Swiss-Prot protein existence level 1. This protein is involved in the active transport of galactose and glucose. It plays a role in the chemotaxis towards the two sugars by interacting with the trg chemoreceptor. From Escherichia coli (strain K12).
   1807..2508    +  CDS            EYFP: enhanced YFP mammalian codon-optimized
   2521..2570    +  CDS            SET1 (fragment): solubility-enhancement tag derived from T7 phage gene 10B
   2578..2625    +  terminator     T7 terminator: transcription terminator for bacteriophage T7 RNA polymerase
   2651..2717    +  CDS            lacZα (fragment): LacZα fragment of β-galactosidase; lacZ fragment
   2722..3177    +  rep_origin     f1 ori (sequence partly withheld): f1 bacteriophage origin of replication; arrow indicates direction of (+) strand synthesis
   3180..3231    -  misc_feature   bom (fragment): basis of mobility region from pBR322
   3258..3362    +  promoter       AmpR promoter: bla
   3363..4223    +  CDS            AmpR: β-lactamase; bla; confers resistance to ampicillin, carbenicillin, and related antibiotics
   4394..4982    +  rep_origin     ori: high-copy-number ColE1/pMB1/pBR322/pUC origin of replication
   5165..5218    +  CDS            lacI (fragment): lac repressor; lacI; The lac repressor binds to the lac operator to inhibit transcription in E. coli. This inhibition can be relieved by adding lactose or isopropyl-β-D-thiogalactopyranoside (IPTG).
