[The description below was written by a language model from this plasmid's Addgene catalogue record and pLannotate feature annotations shown in this document.]
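Description:
pRSET FLIPglu-3.2mDelta13 is a high-copy bacterial expression plasmid built on the pRSET-B backbone that encodes a genetically encoded FRET sensor for glucose. It is maintained in E. coli through a ColE1/pUC-type origin and selected with ampicillin via the β-lactamase gene. An f1 origin is also present, allowing single-stranded DNA production. Short annotated fragments of lacZα, lacI, bom and a solubility tag appear to be backbone remnants or partial matches rather than functional elements.

The roughly 2.4 kb insert, cloned between BamHI and HindIII, is a three-part fusion. The E. coli periplasmic glucose/galactose-binding protein MglB is sandwiched between ECFP at the N terminus and EYFP at the C terminus. Sugar binding changes the conformation of MglB and so alters energy transfer between the cyan donor and yellow acceptor, giving a ratiometric fluorescence readout. The binding protein carries F16A and S112A substitutions. The "Delta13" in the name, together with the slightly shortened fluorescent protein and linker regions in the feature table, suggests a deletion variant from the sensor optimisation series, but the record does not define the exact residues removed. The "3.2m" label probably denotes the sensor's affinity, though this is likewise not spelled out.

Expression is driven by a T7 promoter with the T7 gene 10 ribosome binding site and ends at a T7 terminator, so a host supplying T7 RNA polymerase is needed. The vector adds an N-terminal leader containing a His-tag region, the T7 gene 10 leader and the Xpress epitope with an enterokinase site, supporting purification and detection of the recombinant sensor. The construct is suited to producing sensor protein in bacteria for in vitro characterisation of glucose binding.
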