Addgene plasmid #13560: pRSET FLIPglu-3.2mDelta13
Depositing lab: Wolf Frommer. Depositing organization: Carnegie Institution for Science. Publication: Construction and optimization of a family of genetically encoded metabolite sensors by semirational protein engineering. Deuschle K, Okumoto S, Fehr M, Looger LL, Kozhukh L, Frommer WB. Protein Sci. 2005 Sep . 14(9):2304-14. 10.1110/ps.051508105 PubMed 16131659.
Backbone
  Vector backbone: pRSET-B
  Backbone size w/o insert (bp): 2897
  Vector type: Bacterial Expression
Growth in bacteria
  Bacterial resistance: Ampicillin, 100 μg/mL
  Growth temperature: 37°C
  Growth strain: DH5alpha
  Copy number: High Copy
Gene/Insert
  Gene/Insert name: FLIPglu F16A S112A Delta13 (alt names: ECFP-mglB-EYFP; Periplasmic glucose binding)
  Species: E. coli
  Insert size (bp): 2400
  Mutation: F16A, S112A in binding protein
  Tag / fusion protein: ECFP (N terminal on insert); EYFP (C terminal on insert)
  Cloning method: Restriction Enzyme; 5′ cloning site BamHI (not destroyed); 3′ cloning site HindIII (not destroyed)
  Sequencing primers: 5′ N/A
Terms and licenses: Academic/Nonprofit Terms; Industry Terms: Not Available to Industry
Depositor comments: For more information, see http://carnegiedpb.stanford.edu/research/frommer/nanosensors/index.html
How to cite: pRSET FLIPglu-3.2mDelta13 was a gift from Wolf Frommer (Addgene plasmid # 13560 ; http://n2t.net/addgene:13560 ; RRID:Addgene_13560)
