>Addgene plasmid #13560 | pRSET FLIPglu-3.2mDelta13 | addgene partial sequence | sequence record 19369 | 13560 with FLIPglu (ggcgtccatcttatctttcg)
CTAACTGGTACTGTTCAGTTTTGATGCCTTTATCGTTCAATTCTTTAATCACGTAAGTGGTACGTGCTTC
TGCATCCGGAGCGCCCGGTTCACCTTTCAGCAGTACGAACTGAATCTGACCGTCTTTGTTCAGATCCCAA
CCCTGATTCGCCGCCCAGTGTTTAGCAATCAAATCGCCTTGAATAATGCCGGACTCTTTGGAGTCAGTGC
CAACGTAGTAGGCTTTGTCGTAGCTATCCAGCGCCTTACGAGACGGTTCTTTGTTGAAGAAAACCACCGG
CACGTTTTGCCCACGCGCTTTCTCAATCACCGTACCCGCAGCTGCCGGGTCAACCAGGTTGATTGCCAGT
GCCTTCACCCCTTTCGCCAGCAATACGTCGATCTGATCGTTCTGCTTGGACTGGTCATTCTGAGAATCAT
TCATCAGCAGCTGAACATCTGGCGCGGCTTTCGCATCTTGCTCAATAGCCTTGCGCACTACAGACATAAA
GTTATCGTCGTACTTATAGATTGTTACACCAATGCGAGTATCAGCGATCCCGGCGGCGGTCACGAACTCC
AGCAGGACCATGTGATCGCGCTTCTCGTTGGGGTCTTTGCTCAGGGCGGACTGGGTGCTCAGGTAGTGGT
TGTCGGGCAGCAGCACGGGGCCGTCGCCGAATGGGGGTGTTCTGCTGGTAGTGGTCGGCGAGCTGCACGC
TGCCGTCCT
